Addgene plasmid #18982: pHIV-H2BmRFP
Depositing lab: Bryan Welm & Zena Werb. Depositing organization: University of California, San Francisco (UCSF). Publication: Lentiviral transduction of mammary stem cells for analysis of gene function during development and cancer. Welm BE, Dijkgraaf GJ, Bledau AS, Welm AL, Werb Z. Cell Stem Cell. 2008 Jan 10. 2(1):90-102. 10.1016/j.stem.2007.10.002 PubMed 18371425.
Backbone
  Vector backbone: HIV-Zsgreen
  Backbone size w/o insert (bp): 8046
  Vector type: Mammalian Expression, Lentiviral
Growth in bacteria
  Bacterial resistance: Ampicillin, 100 μg/mL
  Growth temperature: 37°C
  Growth strain: Stbl3
  Growth instructions: Growth in Stbl3 bacteria is preferred.
  Copy number: High Copy
Gene/Insert
  Gene/Insert name: Histone H2B monomeric red fluorescent protein (alt names: H2BmRFP; H2B-mRFP)
  Species: Discosoma coral
  Insert size (bp): 1065
  Cloning method: Restriction Enzyme
  Sequencing primers: 5′ 5’-TGGAATTTGCCCTTTTTGAG-3’; 3′ 5’-AGGAACTGCTTCCTTCACGA-3’
Resource information
  A portion of this plasmid was derived from a plasmid made by: We obtained H2BmRFP from Sean Megason and Scott Fraser at the California Institute of Technology. The mRFP protein was originally described in Campbell, E.R., et al. PNAS
Terms and licenses: Academic/Nonprofit Terms; Industry Terms: Not Available to Industry
Depositor comments: The HIV-H2BmRFP plasmid was cloned by replacing Zsgreen in HIV-Zsgreen with H2BmRFP to generate a bicistronic lentiviral vector. cDNA can be cloned into the multiple cloning site (HpaI, XbaI, SmaI) in order to coexpress the inserted gene with H2BmRFP. Gerrit Dijkgraaf in Zena Werb's lab cloned this virus.
How to cite: pHIV-H2BmRFP was a gift from Bryan Welm & Zena Werb (Addgene plasmid # 18982 ; http://n2t.net/addgene:18982 ; RRID:Addgene_18982)
