[The description below was written by a language model from this plasmid's Addgene catalogue record and pLannotate feature annotations shown in this document.]
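Description:
pHIV-H2BmRFP is an HIV-1-based lentiviral transfer vector for expression in mammalian cells. It was built from the HIV-Zsgreen backbone by swapping the ZsGreen reporter for a histone H2B–monomeric red fluorescent protein fusion. In bacteria it is maintained through a high-copy ColE1/pUC-type origin and selected with ampicillin via the β-lactamase gene. A recombination-tolerant strain is preferred for propagation, as is usual for LTR-containing plasmids.

The viral genome is transcribed from a CMV enhancer/promoter fused to a truncated 5' LTR. It carries the Ψ packaging signal with an adjoining gag fragment, the Rev response element for nuclear export of the full-length RNA, and the cPPT/CTS element that aids nuclear import during transduction. The downstream end contains nef-derived sequence and a second LTR element, which the automated annotation labels as a truncated LTR.

Within the provirus, the human EF-1α promoter drives a bicistronic cassette. A small multiple cloning site (HpaI, XbaI, SmaI) lies downstream of the promoter, followed by an EMCV IRES and the human H2B–mRFP1 open reading frame. A cDNA inserted at the cloning site is therefore translated cap-dependently, while H2B-mRFP is made from the same transcript through the IRES. Because H2B is a chromatin protein, the fusion should give transduced cells red fluorescent nuclei. As deposited, the first cistron is empty and only the reporter is encoded.

The associated work used such vectors to transduce mammary stem cells for studying gene function in development and cancer. The annotated sequence is 8,045 nt, which essentially matches the figure the catalogue lists as backbone size without insert, so that figure probably reflects the whole plasmid.
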