Features (pLannotate 1.2.2; 18 found; start..end, strand, type, name):
     31..83      -  misc_feature   bom (fragment): basis of mobility region from pBR322
    238..617     +  enhancer       CMV enhancer: human cytomegalovirus immediate early enhancer
    618..817     +  promoter       CMV promoter: human cytomegalovirus (CMV) immediate early promoter
    835..1015    +  LTR            5' LTR (truncated): truncated 5' long terminal repeat (LTR) from HIV-1
   1062..1187    +  misc_feature   HIV-1 Ψ: packaging signal of human immunodeficiency virus type 1
   1171..1509    +  CDS            HIV-1 gag (fragment): gag protein from human immunodeficiency virus 1; gag
   1686..1919    +  misc_feature   RRE: The Rev response element (RRE) of HIV-1 allows for Rev-dependent mRNA export from the nucleus to the cytoplasm.
   2296..2396    +  CDS            Rev (fragment): human immunodeficiency virus 1 (HIV-1) Rev protein; rev; enhances nuclear export of unspliced and incompletely spliced viral mRNAs
   2446..2563    +  misc_feature   cPPT/CTS: central polypurine tract and central termination sequence of HIV-1
   2627..3805    +  promoter       EF-1α promoter: strong constitutive promoter for human elongation factor EF-1α
   3962..4424    +  misc_feature   IRES: internal ribosome entry site (IRES) of the encephalomyocarditis virus (EMCV)
   4444..4818    +  CDS            H2B: human histone H2B; HIST1H2BJ
   4837..5514    +  CDS            mRFP1: monomeric derivative of DsRed (Campbell et al., 2002) mammalian codon-optimized
   5472..6044    +  CDS            nef (fragment): NEF_HV1H2 - Experimental evidence at protein level: Swiss-Prot protein existence level 1. Extracellular Nef protein targets CD4(+) T-lymphocytes for apoptosis by interacting with CXCR4 surface receptors. From Human immunodeficiency virus type 1 group M subtype B (isolate HXB2) (HIV-1).
   6051..6231    +  LTR            5' LTR (truncated): truncated 5' long terminal repeat (LTR) from HIV-1
   6293..6881    -  rep_origin     ori: high-copy-number ColE1/pMB1/pBR322/pUC origin of replication
   7052..7912    -  CDS            AmpR: β-lactamase; bla; confers resistance to ampicillin, carbenicillin, and related antibiotics
   7913..8017    -  promoter       AmpR promoter: bla
>Addgene plasmid #18982 | pHIV-H2BmRFP | depositor full sequence | sequence record 8913 | Author sequence
GTCGACGGATCGGGAGATCTCCCGATCCCCTATGGTGCACTCTCAGTACAATCTGCTCTGATGCCGCATA
GTTAAGCCAGTATCTGCTCCCTGCTTGTGTGTTGGAGGTCGCTGAGTAGTGCGCGAGCAAAATTTAAGCT
ACAACAAGGCAAGGCTTGACCGACAATTGCATGAAGAATCTGCTTAGGGTTAGGCGTTTTGCGCTGCTTC
GCGATGTACGGGCCAGATATACGCGTTGACATTGATTATTGACTAGTTATTAATAGTAATCAATTACGGG
GTCATTAGTTCATAGCCCATATATGGAGTTCCGCGTTACATAACTTACGGTAAATGGCCCGCCTGGCTGA
CCGCCCAACGACCCCCGCCCATTGACGTCAATAATGACGTATGTTCCCATAGTAACGCCAATAGGGACTT
TCCATTGACGTCAATGGGTGGAGTATTTACGGTAAACTGCCCACTTGGCAGTACATCAAGTGTATCATAT
GCCAAGTACGCCCCCTATTGACGTCAATGACGGTAAATGGCCCGCCTGGCATTATGCCCAGTACATGACC
TTATGGGACTTTCCTACTTGGCAGTACATCTACGTATTAGTCATCGCTATTACCATGGTGATGCGGTTTT
GGCAGTACATCAATGGGCGTGGATAGCGGTTTGACTCACGGGGATTTCCAAGTCTCCACCCCATTGACGT
CAATGGGAGTTTGTTTTGGCACCAAAATCAACGGGACTTTCCAAAATGTCGTAACAACTCCGCCCCATTG
ACGCAAATGGGCGGTAGGCGTGTACGGTGGGAGGTCTATATAAGCAGCGCGTTTTGCCTGTACTGGGTCT
CTCTGGTTAGACCAGATCTGAGCCTGGGAGCTCTCTGGCTAACTAGGGAACCCACTGCTTAAGCCTCAAT
AAAGCTTGCCTTGAGTGCTTCAAGTAGTGTGTGCCCGTCTGTTGTGTGACTCTGGTAACTAGAGATCCCT
CAGACCCTTTTAGTCAGTGTGGAAAATCTCTAGCAGTGGCGCCCGAACAGGGACTTGAAAGCGAAAGGGA
AACCAGAGGAGCTCTCTCGACGCAGGACTCGGCTTGCTGAAGCGCGCACGGCAAGAGGCGAGGGGCGGCG
ACTGGTGAGTACGCCAAAAATTTTGACTAGCGGAGGCTAGAAGGAGAGAGATGGGTGCGAGAGCGTCAGT
ATTAAGCGGGGGAGAATTAGATCGCGATGGGAAAAAATTCGGTTAAGGCCAGGGGGAAAGAAAAAATATA
AATTAAAACATATAGTATGGGCAAGCAGGGAGCTAGAACGATTCGCAGTTAATCCTGGCCTGTTAGAAAC
ATCAGAAGGCTGTAGACAAATACTGGGACAGCTACAACCATCCCTTCAGACAGGATCAGAAGAACTTAGA
TCATTATATAATACAGTAGCAACCCTCTATTGTGTGCATCAAAGGATAGAGATAAAAGACACCAAGGAAG
CTTTAGACAAGATAGAGGAAGAGCAAAACAAAAGTAAGACCACCGCACAGCAAGCGGCCGGCCGCGCTGA
TCTTCAGACCTGGAGGAGGAGATATGAGGGACAATTGGAGAAGTGAATTATATAAATATAAAGTAGTAAA
AATTGAACCATTAGGAGTAGCACCCACCAAGGCAAAGAGAAGAGTGGTGCAGAGAGAAAAAAGAGCAGTG
GGAATAGGAGCTTTGTTCCTTGGGTTCTTGGGAGCAGCAGGAAGCACTATGGGCGCAGCGTCAATGACGC
TGACGGTACAGGCCAGACAATTATTGTCTGGTATAGTGCAGCAGCAGAACAATTTGCTGAGGGCTATTGA
GGCGCAACAGCATCTGTTGCAACTCACAGTCTGGGGCATCAAGCAGCTCCAGGCAAGAATCCTGGCTGTG
GAAAGATACCTAAAGGATCAACAGCTCCTGGGGATTTGGGGTTGCTCTGGAAAACTCATTTGCACCACTG
CTGTGCCTTGGAATGCTAGTTGGAGTAATAAATCTCTGGAACAGATTTGGAATCACACGACCTGGATGGA
GTGGGACAGAGAAATTAACAATTACACAAGCTTAATACACTCCTTAATTGAAGAATCGCAAAACCAGCAA
GAAAAGAATGAACAAGAATTATTGGAATTAGATAAATGGGCAAGTTTGTGGAATTGGTTTAACATAACAA
ATTGGCTGTGGTATATAAAATTATTCATAATGATAGTAGGAGGCTTGGTAGGTTTAAGAATAGTTTTTGC
TGTACTTTCTATAGTGAATAGAGTTAGGCAGGGATATTCACCATTATCGTTTCAGACCCACCTCCCAACC
CCGAGGGGACCCGACAGGCCCGAAGGAATAGAAGAAGAAGGTGGAGAGAGAGACAGAGACAGATCCATTC
GATTAGTGAACGGATCGGCACTGCGTGCGCCAATTCTGCAGACAAATGGCAGTATTCATCCACAATTTTA
AAAGAAAAGGGGGGATTGGGGGGTACAGTGCAGGGGAAAGAATAGTAGACATAATAGCAACAGACATACA
AACTAAAGAATTACAAAAACAAATTACAAAAATTCAAAATTTTCGGGTTTATTACAGGGACAGCAGAGAT
CCAGTTTGGTTAGTACCGGGCCCGCTCTAGCCGTGAGGCTCCGGTGCCCGTCAGTGGGCAGAGCGCACAT
CGCCCACAGTCCCCGAGAAGTTGGGGGGAGGGGTCGGCAATTGAACCGGTGCCTAGAGAAGGTGGCGCGG
GGTAAACTGGGAAAGTGATGTCGTGTACTGGCTCCGCCTTTTTCCCGAGGGTGGGGGAGAACCGTATATA
AGTGCAGTAGTCGCCGTGAACGTTCTTTTTCGCAACGGGTTTGCCGCCAGAACACAGGTAAGTGCCGTGT
GTGGTTCCCGCGGGCCTGGCCTCTTTACGGGTTATGGCCCTTGCGTGCCTTGAATTACTTCCACCTGGCT
GCAGTACGTGATTCTTGATCCCGAGCTTCGGGTTGGAAGTGGGTGGGAGAGTTCGAGGCCTTGCGCTTAA
GGAGCCCCTTCGCCTCGTGCTTGAGTTGAGGCCTGGCCTGGGCGCTGGGGCCGCCGCGTGCGAATCTGGT
GGCACCTTCGCGCCTGTCTCGCTGCTTTCGATAAGTCTCTAGCCATTTAAAATTTTTGATGACCTGCTGC
GACGCTTTTTTTCTGGCAAGATAGTCTTGTAAATGCGGGCCAAGATCTGCACACTGGTATTTCGGTTTTT
GGGGCCGCGGGCGGCGACGGGGCCCGTGCGTCCCAGCGCACATGTTCGGCGAGGCGGGGCCTGCGAGCGC
GGCCACCGAGAATCGGACGGGGGTAGTCTCAAGCTGGCCGGCCTGCTCTGGTGCCTGGCCTCGCGCCGCC
GTGTATCGCCCCGCCCTGGGCGGCAAGGCTGGCCCGGTCGGCACCAGTTGCGTGAGCGGAAAGATGGCCG
CTTCCCGGCCCTGCTGCAGGGAGCTCAAAATGGAGGACGCGGCGCTCGGGAGAGCGGGCGGGTGAGTCAC
CCACACAAAGGAAAAGGGCCTTTCCGTCCTCAGCCGTCGCTTCATGTGACTCCACGGAGTACCGGGCGCC
GTCCAGGCACCTCGATTAGTTCTCGAGCTTTTGGAGTACGTCGTCTTTAGGTTGGGGGGAGGGGTTTTAT
GCGATGGAGTTTCCCCACACTGAGTGGGTGGAGACTGAAGTTAGGCCAGCTTGGCACTTGATGTAATTCT
CCTTGGAATTTGCCCTTTTTGAGTTTGGATCTTGGTTCATTCTCAAGCCTCAGACAGTGGTTCAAAGTTT
TTTTCTTCCATTTCAGGTGTCGTGAGCGGCCGCTGAGTTAACTATTCTAGAGTACCCGGGCTAGGATCCG
CCCCTCTCCCTCCCCCCCCCCTAACGTTACTGGCCGAAGCCGCTTGGAATAAGGCCGGTGTGCGTTTGTC
TATATGTTATTTTCCACCATATTGCCGTCTTTTGGCAATGTGAGGGCCCGGAAACCTGGCCCTGTCTTCT
TGACGAGCATTCCTAGGGGTCTTTCCCCTCTCGCCAAAGGAATGCAAGGTCTGTTGAATGTCGTGAAGGA
AGCAGTTCCTCTGGAAGCTTCTTGAAGACAAACAACGTCTGTAGCGACCCTTTGCAGGCAGCGGAACCCC
CCACCTGGCGACAGGTGCCTCTGCGGCCAAAAGCCACGTGTATAAGATACACCTGCAAAGGCGGCACAAC
CCCAGTGCCACGTTGTGAGTTGGATAGTTGTGGAAAGAGTCAAATGGCTCTCCTCAAGCGTATTCAACAA
GGGGCTGAAGGATGCCCAGAAGGTACCCCATTGTATGGGATCTGATCTGGGGCCTCGGTGCACATGCTTT
ACATGTGTTTAGTCGAGGTTAAAAAAACGTCTAGGCCCCCCGAACCACGGGGACGTGGTTTTCCTTTGAA
AAACACGATGATAATATGGCCACAACCATGTCACCAGAGCCAGCGAAGTCTGCTCCCGCCCCGAAAAAGG
GCTCCAAGAAGGCGGTGACTAAGGCGCAGAAGAAAGGCGGCAAGAAGCGCAAGCGCAGCCGCAAGGAGAG
CTATTCCATCTATGTGTACAAGGTTCTGAAGCAGGTCCACCCTGACACCGGCATTTCGTCCAAGGCCATG
GGCATCATGAATTCGTTTGTGAACGACATTTTCGAGCGCATCGCAGGTGAGGCTTCCCGCCTGGCGCATT
ACAACAAGCGCTCGACCATCACCTCCAGGGAGATCCAGACGGCCGTGCGCCTGCTGCTGCCTGGGGAGTT
GGCCAAGCACGCCGTGTCCGAGGGTACTAAGGCCATCACCAAGTACACCAGCGCTAAGGATCCACCGGTC
GCCACCATGGCCTCCTCCGAGGACGTCATCAAGGAGTTCATGCGCTTCAAGGTGCGCATGGAGGGCTCCG
TGAACGGCCACGAGTTCGAGATCGAGGGCGAGGGCGAGGGCCGCCCCTACGAGGGCACCCAGACCGCCAA
GCTGAAGGTGACCAAGGGCGGCCCCCTGCCCTTCGCCTGGGACATCCTGTCCCCTCAGTTCCAGTACGGC
TCCAAGGCCTACGTGAAGCACCCCGCCGACATCCCCGACTACTTGAAGCTGTCCTTCCCCGAGGGCTTCA
AGTGGGAGCGCGTGATGAACTTCGAGGACGGCGGCGTGGTGACCGTGACCCAGGACTCCTCCCTGCAGGA
CGGCGAGTTCATCTACAAGGTGAAGCTGCGCGGCACCAACTTCCCCTCCGACGGCCCCGTAATGCAGAAG
AAGACCATGGGCTGGGAGGCCTCCACCGAGCGGATGTACCCCGAGGACGGCGCCCTGAAGGGCGAGATCA
AGATGAGGCTGAAGCTGAAGGACGGCGGCCACTACGACGCCGAGGTCAAGACCACCTACATGGCCAAGAA
GCCCGTGCAGCTGCCCGGCGCCTACAAGACCGACATCAAGCTGGACATCACCTCCCACAACGAGGACTAC
ACCATCGTGGAACAGTACGAGCGCGCCGAGGGCCGCCACTCCACCGGCGCCTAAGCGGCCGCATCGATAC
CGTCGACCTCGATCGAGACCTAGAAAAACATGGAGCAATCACAAGTAGCAATACAGCAGCTACCAATGCT
GATTGTGCCTGGCTAGAAGCACAAGAGGAGGAGGAGGTGGGTTTTCCAGTCACACCTCAGGTACCTTTAA
GACCAATGACTTACAAGGCAGCTGTAGATCTTAGCCACTTTTTAAAAGAAAAGGGGGGACTGGAAGGGCT
AATTCACTCCCAACGAAGACAAGATATCCTTGATCTGTGGATCTACCACACACAAGGCTACTTCCCTGAT
TGGCAGAACTACACACCAGGGCCAGGGATCAGATATCCACTGACCTTTGGATGGTGCTACAAGCTAGTAC
CAGTTGAGCAAGAGAAGGTAGAAGAAGCCAATGAAGGAGAGAACACCCGCTTGTTACACCCTGTGAGCCT
GCATGGGATGGATGACCCGGAGAGAGAAGTATTAGAGTGGAGGTTTGACAGCCGCCTAGCATTTCATCAC
ATGGCCCGAGAGCTGCATCCGGACTGTACTGGGTCTCTCTGGTTAGACCAGATCTGAGCCTGGGAGCTCT
CTGGCTAACTAGGGAACCCACTGCTTAAGCCTCAATAAAGCTTGCCTTGAGTGCTTCAAGTAGTGTGTGC
CCGTCTGTTGTGTGACTCTGGTAACTAGAGATCCCTCAGACCCTTTTAGTCAGTGTGGAAAATCTCTAGC
AGCATGTGAGCAAAAGGCCAGCAAAAGGCCAGGAACCGTAAAAAGGCCGCGTTGCTGGCGTTTTTCCATA
GGCTCCGCCCCCCTGACGAGCATCACAAAAATCGACGCTCAAGTCAGAGGTGGCGAAACCCGACAGGACT
ATAAAGATACCAGGCGTTTCCCCCTGGAAGCTCCCTCGTGCGCTCTCCTGTTCCGACCCTGCCGCTTACC
GGATACCTGTCCGCCTTTCTCCCTTCGGGAAGCGTGGCGCTTTCTCATAGCTCACGCTGTAGGTATCTCA
GTTCGGTGTAGGTCGTTCGCTCCAAGCTGGGCTGTGTGCACGAACCCCCCGTTCAGCCCGACCGCTGCGC
CTTATCCGGTAACTATCGTCTTGAGTCCAACCCGGTAAGACACGACTTATCGCCACTGGCAGCAGCCACT
GGTAACAGGATTAGCAGAGCGAGGTATGTAGGCGGTGCTACAGAGTTCTTGAAGTGGTGGCCTAACTACG
GCTACACTAGAAGAACAGTATTTGGTATCTGCGCTCTGCTGAAGCCAGTTACCTTCGGAAAAAGAGTTGG
TAGCTCTTGATCCGGCAAACAAACCACCGCTGGTAGCGGTGGTTTTTTTGTTTGCAAGCAGCAGATTACG
CGCAGAAAAAAAGGATCTCAAGAAGATCCTTTGATCTTTTCTACGGGGTCTGACGCTCAGTGGAACGAAA
ACTCACGTTAAGGGATTTTGGTCATGAGATTATCAAAAAGGATCTTCACCTAGATCCTTTTAAATTAAAA
ATGAAGTTTTAAATCAATCTAAAGTATATATGAGTAAACTTGGTCTGACAGTTACCAATGCTTAATCAGT
GAGGCACCTATCTCAGCGATCTGTCTATTTCGTTCATCCATAGTTGCCTGACTCCCCGTCGTGTAGATAA
CTACGATACGGGAGGGCTTACCATCTGGCCCCAGTGCTGCAATGATACCGCGAGACCCACGCTCACCGGC
TCCAGATTTATCAGCAATAAACCAGCCAGCCGGAAGGGCCGAGCGCAGAAGTGGTCCTGCAACTTTATCC
GCCTCCATCCAGTCTATTAATTGTTGCCGGGAAGCTAGAGTAAGTAGTTCGCCAGTTAATAGTTTGCGCA
ACGTTGTTGCCATTGCTACAGGCATCGTGGTGTCACGCTCGTCGTTTGGTATGGCTTCATTCAGCTCCGG
TTCCCAACGATCAAGGCGAGTTACATGATCCCCCATGTTGTGCAAAAAAGCGGTTAGCTCCTTCGGTCCT
CCGATCGTTGTCAGAAGTAAGTTGGCCGCAGTGTTATCACTCATGGTTATGGCAGCACTGCATAATTCTC
TTACTGTCATGCCATCCGTAAGATGCTTTTCTGTGACTGGTGAGTACTCAACCAAGTCATTCTGAGAATA
GTGTATGCGGCGACCGAGTTGCTCTTGCCCGGCGTCAATACGGGATAATACCGCGCCACATAGCAGAACT
TTAAAAGTGCTCATCATTGGAAAACGTTCTTCGGGGCGAAAACTCTCAAGGATCTTACCGCTGTTGAGAT
CCAGTTCGATGTAACCCACTCGTGCACCCAACTGATCTTCAGCATCTTTTACTTTCACCAGCGTTTCTGG
GTGAGCAAAAACAGGAAGGCAAAATGCCGCAAAAAAGGGAATAAGGGCGACACGGAAATGTTGAATACTC
ATACTCTTCCTTTTTCAATATTATTGAAGCATTTATCAGGGTTATTGTCTCATGAGCGGATACATATTTG
AATGTATTTAGAAAAATAAACAAATAGGGGTTCCGCGCACATTTCCCCGAAAAGTGCCACCTGAC
