>Addgene plasmid #18982 | pHIV-H2BmRFP | addgene partial sequence | sequence record 24466 | 18982 sequence with Ef1a-fwd
NCCGGGNGAAANGCGGCCCTCGGCGCGCTCGTACTGTTTCCACGATGGTGTAGTCCTCGNTTGTGGGAGG
TGATGTCCAGCTTGATGTCGGTCTTGTAGGCGCCGGGCAGCTGCACGGGCTTCTTGGCCATGTAGGTGGT
CTTGACCTCGGCGTCGTAGTGGCCGCCGTCCTTCAGCTTCAGCCTCATCTTGATCTCGCCCTTCAGGGCG
CCGTCCTCGGGGTACATCCGCTCGGTGGAGGCCTCCCAGCCCATGGTCTTCTTCTGCATTACGGGGCCGT
CGGAGGGGAAGTTGGTGCCGCGCAGCTTCACCTTGTAGATGAACTCGCCGTCCTGCAGGGAGGAGTCCTG
GGTCACGGTCACCACGCCGCCGTCCTCGAAGTTCATCACGCGCTCCCACTTGAAGCCCTCGGGGAAGGAC
AGCTTCAAGTAGTCGGGGATGTCGGCGGGGTGCTTCACGTAGGCCTTGGAGCCGTACTGGAACTGAGGGG
ACAGGATGTCCCAGGCGAANGGCAGGGGGCC
