>Addgene plasmid #18982 | pHIV-H2BmRFP | addgene partial sequence | sequence record 121882 | pLenti-F 5'-TTTTGAGTTTGGATCTTGGT-3'
GTTTTTTTCTTCCATTTCAGGTGTCGTGAGCGGCCGCTGAGTTAACTATTCTAGAGTACCCGGGCTAGGA
TCCGCCCCTCTCCCTCCCCCCCCCCTAACGTTACTGGCCGAAGCCGCTTGGAATAAGGCCGGTGTGCGTT
TGTCTATATGTTATTTTCCACCATATTGCCGTCTTTTGGCAATGTGAGGGCCCGGAAACCTGGCCCTGTC
TTCTTGACGAGCATTCCTAGGGGTCTTTCCCCTCTCGCCAAAGGAATGCAAGG
