>Addgene plasmid #18982 | pHIV-H2BmRFP | addgene partial sequence | sequence record 121883 | IRES-F 5'-TGGCTCTCCTCAAGCGTATT-3'
CCAGAAGGTACCCCATTGTATGGGATCTGATCTGGGGCCTCGGTACACATGCTTTACATGTGTTTAGTCG
AGGTTAAAAAAACGTCTAGGCCCCCCGAACCACGGGGACGTGGTTTTCCTTTGAAAAACACGATGATAAT
ATGGCCACAACCATGTCACCAGAGCCAGCGAAGTCTGCTCCCGCCCCGAAAAAGGGCTCCAAGAAGGCGG
TGACTAAGGCGCAGAAGAAAGGCGGCAAGAAGCGCAAGCGCAGCCGCAAGGAGAGCTATTCCATCTATGT
GTACAAGGTTCTGAAGCAGGTCCACCCTGACACCGGCATTTCGTCCAAGGCCATGGGCATCATGAATTCG
TTTGTGAACGACATTTTCGAGCGCATCGCAGGTGAGGCTTCCCGCCTGGCGCATTACAACAAGCGCTCGA
CCATCACCTCCAGGGAGATCCAGACGGCCGTGCGCCTGCTGCTGCCTGGGGAGTTGGCCAAGCACGCCGT
GTCCGAGGGTACTAAGGCCATCACCAAGTACACCAGCGCTAAGGATCCACCGGTCGCCACCATGGCCTCC
TCCGAGGACGTCATCAAGGAGTTCATGCGCTTCAAGGTGCGCATGGAGGGCTCCGTGAACGGCCACGAGT
TCGAGATCGAGGGCGAGGGCGAGG
