>Addgene plasmid #18982 | pHIV-H2BmRFP | addgene partial sequence | sequence record 121885 | pSICO-JL 5'-tgtgactggaaaacccacctc-3'
TGGTAGCTGCTGTATTGCTACTTGTGATTGCTCCATGTTTTTCTAGGTCTCGATCGAGGTCGACGGTATC
GATGCGGCCGCTTAGGCGCCGGTGGAGTGGCGGCCCTCGGCGCGCTCGTACTGTTCCACGATGGTGTAGT
CCTCGTTGTGGGAGGTGATGTCCAGCTTGATGTCGGTCTTGTAGGCGCCGGGCAGCTGCACGGGCTTCTT
GGCCATGTAGGTGGTCTTGACCTCGGCGTCGTAGTGGCCGCCGTCCTTCAGCTTCAGCCTCATCTTGATC
TCGCCCTTCAGGGCGCCGTCCTCGGGGTACATCCGCTCGGTGGAGGCCTCCCAGCCCATGGTCTTCTTCT
GCATTACGGGGCCGTCGGAGGGGAAGTTGGTGCCGCGCAGCTTCACCTTGTAGATGAACTCGCCGTCCTG
CAGGGAGGAGTCCTGGGTCACGGTCACCACGCCGCCGTCCTCGAAGTTCATCACGCGCTCCCACTTGAAG
CCCTCGGGGAAGGACAGCTTCAAGTAGTCGGGGATGTCGGCGGGGTGCTTCACGTAGGCCTTGGAGCCGT
ACTGGAACTGAGGGGACAGGATGTCCCAGGCGAAGGGCAGGGGGCCGCCCTTGGTCACCTTCAGCTTG
